>Addgene plasmid #137089 | pAP1638 | addgene full sequence | sequence record 274808 | Addgene NGS Result
GTAAAACGACGGCCAGTGAATTCGAGCTCGGTACCCGGGGATCAGAGACCACATGGTTTTGCATGAGTAT
GTGAACGCGGCGGGTATAACTGGTGGGTCGGGCGGACGAGACCATATGGTGCTTCACGAATACGTAAACG
CAGCTGGCATTACTGGCGGATCAGGTGGCAGGGATCACATGGTACTCCATGAGTACGTGAACGCTGCTGG
AATCACAGGCGGTAGCGGCGGTCGGGACCATATGGTCCTGCACGAATATGTCAATGCTGCCGGTATCACC
GGAAGTTCCGGCGGCGATCCTCTAGAGTCGACCTGCAGGCATGCAAGCTTGGCGTAATCATGGTCATAGC
TGTTTCCTGTGTGAAATTGTTATCCGCTCACAATTCCACACAACATACGAGCCGGAAGCATAAAGTGTAA
AGCCTGGGGTGCCTAATGAGTGAGCTAACTCACATTAATTGCGTTGCGCTCACTGCCCGCTTTCCAGTCG
GGAAACCTGTCGTGCCAGCTGCATTAATGAATCGGCCAACGCGCGGGGAGAGGCGGTTTGCGTATTGGGC
GCTCTTCCGCTTCCTCGCTCACTGACTCGCTGCGCTCGGTCGTTCGGCTGCGGCGAGCGGTATCAGCTCA
CTCAAAGGCGGTAATACGGTTATCCACAGAATCAGGGGATAACGCAGGAAAGAACATGTGAGCAAAAGGC
CAGCAAAAGGCCAGGAACCGTAAAAAGGCCGCGTTGCTGGCGTTTTTCCATAGGCTCCGCCCCCCTGACG
AGCATCACAAAAATCGACGCTCAAGTCAGAGGTGGCGAAACCCGACAGGACTATAAAGATACCAGGCGTT
TCCCCCTGGAAGCTCCCTCGTGCGCTCTCCTGTTCCGACCCTGCCGCTTACCGGATACCTGTCCGCCTTT
CTCCCTTCGGGAAGCGTGGCGCTTTCTCATAGCTCACGCTGTAGGTATCTCAGTTCGGTGTAGGTCGTTC
GCTCCAAGCTGGGCTGTGTGCACGAACCCCCCGTTCAGCCCGACCGCTGCGCCTTATCCGGTAACTATCG
TCTTGAGTCCAACCCGGTAAGACACGACTTATCGCCACTGGCAGCAGCCACTGGTAACAGGATTAGCAGA
GCGAGGTATGTAGGCGGTGCTACAGAGTTCTTGAAGTGGTGGCCTAACTACGGCTACACTAGAAGAACAG
TATTTGGTATCTGCGCTCTGCTGAAGCCAGTTACCTTCGGAAAAAGAGTTGGTAGCTCTTGATCCGGCAA
ACAAACCACCGCTGGTAGCGGTGGTTTTTTTGTTTGCAAGCAGCAGATTACGCGCAGAAAAAAAGGATCT
CAAGAAGATCCTTTGATCTTTTCTACGGGGTCTGACGCTCAGTGGAACGAAAACTCACGTTAAGGGATTT
TGGTCATGAGATTATCAAAAAGGATCTTCACCTAGATCCTTTTAAATTAAAAATGAAGTTTTAAATCAAT
CTAAAGTATATATGAGTAAACTTGGTCTGACAGTTACCAATGCTTAATCAGTGAGGCACCTATCTCAGCG
ATCTGTCTATTTCGTTCATCCATAGTTGCCTGACTCCCCGTCGTGTAGATAACTACGATACGGGAGGGCT
TACCATCTGGCCCCAGTGCTGCAATGATACCGCGAGACCCACGCTCACCGGCTCCAGATTTATCAGCAAT
AAACCAGCCAGCCGGAAGGGCCGAGCGCAGAAGTGGTCCTGCAACTTTATCCGCCTCCATCCAGTCTATT
AATTGTTGCCGGGAAGCTAGAGTAAGTAGTTCGCCAGTTAATAGTTTGCGCAACGTTGTTGCCATTGCTA
CAGGCATCGTGGTGTCACGCTCGTCGTTTGGTATGGCTTCATTCAGCTCCGGTTCCCAACGATCAAGGCG
AGTTACATGATCCCCCATGTTGTGCAAAAAAGCGGTTAGCTCCTTCGGTCCTCCGATCGTTGTCAGAAGT
AAGTTGGCCGCAGTGTTATCACTCATGGTTATGGCAGCACTGCATAATTCTCTTACTGTCATGCCATCCG
TAAGATGCTTTTCTGTGACTGGTGAGTACTCAACCAAGTCATTCTGAGAATAGTGTATGCGGCGACCGAG
TTGCTCTTGCCCGGCGTCAATACGGGATAATACCGCGCCACATAGCAGAACTTTAAAAGTGCTCATCATT
GGAAAACGTTCTTCGGGGCGAAAACTCTCAAGGATCTTACCGCTGTTGAGATCCAGTTCGATGTAACCCA
CTCGTGCACCCAACTGATCTTCAGCATCTTTTACTTTCACCAGCGTTTCTGGGTGAGCAAAAACAGGAAG
GCAAAATGCCGCAAAAAAGGGAATAAGGGCGACACGGAAATGTTGAATACTCATACTCTTCCTTTTTCAA
TATTATTGAAGCATTTATCAGGGTTATTGTCTCATGAGCGGATACATATTTGAATGTATTTAGAAAAATA
AACAAATAGGGGTTCCGCGCACATTTCCCCGAAAAGTGCCACCTGACGTCTAAGAAACCATTATTATCAT
GACATTAACCTATAAAAATAGGCGTATCACGAGGCCCTTTCGTCTCGCGCGTTTCGGTGATGACGGTGAA
AACCTCTGACACATGCAGCTCCCGGAGACGGTCACAGCTTGTCTGTAAGCGGATGCCGGGAGCAGACAAG
CCCGTCAGGGCGCGTCAGCGGGTGTTGGCGGGTGTCGGGGCTGGCTTAACTATGCGGCATCAGAGCAGAT
TGTACTGAGAGTGCACCATATGCGGTGTGAAATACCGCACAGATGCGTAAGGAGAAAATACCGCATCAGG
CGCCATTCGCCATTCAGGCTGCGCAACTGTTGGGAAGGGCGATCGGTGCGGGCCTCTTCGCTATTACGCC
AGCTGGCGAAAGGGGGATGTGCTGCAAGGCGATTAAGTTGGGTAACGCCAGGGTTTTCCCAGTCACGACG
TT
Features (pLannotate 1.2.2; 12 found; start..end, strand, type, name):
     50..280     +  CDS            GFP11x7 (fragment): seven tandem copies of the 11th β-strand of superfolder GFP each GFP11 associates with GFP(1-10), consisting of the first 10 β-strands, to reconstitute fluorescent GFP (Kamiyama et al., 2016)
    296..330     +  misc_feature   MCS (fragment): pUC18/19 multiple cloning site
    367..383     -  protein_bind   lac operator: The lac repressor binds to the lac operator to inhibit transcription in E. coli. This inhibition can be relieved by adding lactose or isopropyl-β-D-thiogalactopyranoside (IPTG). lac repressor encoded by lacI
    391..421     -  promoter       lac promoter: promoter for the E. coli lac operon
    436..457     -  protein_bind   CAP binding site: CAP binding activates transcription in the presence of cAMP. E. coli catabolite activator protein
    470..562     -  CDS            lacI (fragment): lac repressor; lacI; The lac repressor binds to the lac operator to inhibit transcription in E. coli. This inhibition can be relieved by adding lactose or isopropyl-β-D-thiogalactopyranoside (IPTG).
    745..1333    -  rep_origin     ori: high-copy-number ColE1/pMB1/pBR322/pUC origin of replication
   1504..2364    -  CDS            AmpR: β-lactamase; bla; confers resistance to ampicillin, carbenicillin, and related antibiotics
   2365..2469    -  promoter       AmpR promoter: bla
   2564..2599    +  CDS            rop (fragment): Rop protein, which maintains plasmids at low copy number; rop
   2701..2800    +  misc_feature   bom (fragment): basis of mobility region from pBR322
   2806..21      -  CDS            lacZα (fragment) (across the origin): LacZα fragment of β-galactosidase; lacZ fragment
