[The description below was written by a language model from this plasmid's Addgene catalogue record and pLannotate feature annotations shown in this document.]
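Description:
pAP1638 is a small, high-copy pUC19-based bacterial plasmid that serves as a PCR template rather than as an expression vector in its own right. It is maintained in E. coli through the ColE1/pUC-type origin of replication and selected with ampicillin via the β-lactamase (AmpR) gene and its native promoter. The remaining annotated features are pUC19 backbone remnants: a partial multiple cloning site, the lac promoter with its operator and CAP binding site, fragments of lacZα and lacI, and short rop and bom fragments. None of these has a stated role in the intended application. The sequenced record is 2,942 nt, which is somewhat shorter than the sum of the catalogue's backbone and insert sizes.

The payload is a 252 bp synthetic insert encoding four tandem copies of GFP11, the eleventh β-strand of superfolder GFP. The automated annotation matched this region as a fragment of a seven-copy GFP11 array, which fits a shorter repeat array of the same element. GFP11 is not fluorescent on its own, but it associates with the complementary GFP(1-10) fragment to reconstitute fluorescent GFP, so a four-copy array can recruit several GFP(1-10) molecules to a single tagged protein. No dedicated promoter for the insert is described, as expected for a template. According to the record, the cassette is amplified by PCR to generate double-stranded donor DNA for rapid genome-engineering-based tagging of human proteins with fluorescent reporters. The record does not describe how the PCR donors are designed or targeted to a locus.
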