Addgene plasmid #137089: pAP1638
Purpose: Plasmid for PCR-generated donor DNA for rapid tagging of proteins with 4*(GFP11)
Depositing lab: Geraldine Seydoux. Depositing organization: Johns Hopkins University and School of Medicine. Publication: Rapid Tagging of Human Proteins with Fluorescent Reporters by Genome Engineering using Double-Stranded DNA Donors. Paix A, Rasoloson D, Folkmann A, Seydoux G. Curr Protoc Mol Biol. 2019 Dec;129(1):e102. doi: 10.1002/cpmb.102. PubMed 31710422.
Backbone
  Vector backbone: pUC19
  Backbone size w/o insert (bp): 3168
  Vector type: Bacterial Expression ; PCR template for donor DNA
Growth in bacteria
  Bacterial resistance: Ampicillin, 100 μg/mL
  Growth temperature: 37°C
  Growth strain: DH5alpha
  Copy number: High Copy
Gene/Insert
  Gene/Insert name: 4*(GFP11) (alt name: pAP1638-5)
  Species: H. sapiens (human), Synthetic
  Insert size (bp): 252
  Cloning method: Ligation Independent Cloning
  Sequencing primers: 5′ n/a
Terms and licenses: Academic/Nonprofit Terms; Industry Terms: Not Available to Industry
How to cite: pAP1638 was a gift from Geraldine Seydoux (Addgene plasmid # 137089 ; http://n2t.net/addgene:137089 ; RRID:Addgene_137089)
