>Addgene plasmid #137089 | pAP1638 | depositor partial sequence | sequence record 264899 | insert sequence
CGGTACCCGGGGATCAGAGACCACATGGTTTTGCATGAGTATGTGAACGCGGCGGGTATAACTGGTGGGT
CGGGCGGACGAGACCATATGGTGCTTCACGAATACGTAAACGCAGCTGGCATTACTGGCGGATCAGGTGG
CAGGGATCACATGGTACTCCATGAGTACGTGAACGCTGCTGGAATCACAGGCGGTAGCGGCGGTCGGGAC
CATATGGTCCTGCACGAATATGTCAATGCTGCCGGTATCACCGGAAGTTCCGGCGGCGATCCTCTAGAGT
CG
